Addgene plasmid #145407: pGBW-m4046183
Purpose: Yeast Expression plasmid for SARS-CoV-2 nsp8
Depositing lab: Ginkgo Bioworks & Benjie Chen. Depositing organization: Ginkgo Bioworks.
Backbone
  Vector backbone: AmpR; 2u URA3
  Backbone size w/o insert (bp): 4078
  Vector type: Yeast Expression
  Selectable markers: URA3
Growth in bacteria
  Bacterial resistance: Ampicillin, 100 μg/mL
  Growth temperature: 37°C
  Growth strain: DH5alpha
  Copy number: High Copy
Gene/Insert
  Gene/Insert name: SARS-CoV-2 nsp8
  Species: S. cerevisiae (budding yeast); Severe acute respiratory syndrome coronavirus 2
  Insert size (bp): 593
  Mutation: Saccharomyces cerevisiae recode 1
  Entrez Gene: ORF1ab (a.k.a. GU280_gp01)
  Promoter: pGAL1
  Tag / fusion protein: Cleavable thrombin;StrepII (C terminal on backbone)
  Cloning method: Unknown
Resource information
  A portion of this plasmid was derived from a plasmid made by: GinkgoBioworks
Depositor comments: NCBI Reference Sequence: YP_009725304.1. Created by gene synthesis with Not1 site.
How to cite: pGBW-m4046183 was a gift from Ginkgo Bioworks & Benjie Chen (Addgene plasmid # 145407 ; http://n2t.net/addgene:145407 ; RRID:Addgene_145407)
