[The description below was written by a language model from this plasmid's Addgene catalogue record and pLannotate feature annotations shown in this document.]
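Description:
pGBW-m4046183 is an episomal yeast expression plasmid for producing SARS-CoV-2 non-structural protein 8 (nsp8) in Saccharomyces cerevisiae. It is a shuttle vector. A 2μ origin supports multicopy replication in yeast, and the URA3 marker, under its own promoter, allows selection by uracil prototrophy and counterselection with 5-FOA. In E. coli it replicates from a ColE1/pUC-type origin and is selected with ampicillin through a β-lactamase gene that the annotation places downstream of a cat promoter. A short rop annotation lies next to AmpR, although the catalogue lists the plasmid as high copy. Phage T3Te and T7Te terminators and a tonB terminator flank the bacterial modules, presumably to insulate them from read-through transcription.

The payload is a synthetic nsp8 coding sequence of roughly 600 bp, derived from the ORF1ab polyprotein and recoded for S. cerevisiae codon usage. It sits between the galactose-inducible, Gal4-regulated GAL1 promoter and a CYC1 terminator fragment. The automated annotation identifies this ORF as a fragment of the SARS-CoV-2 replicase polyprotein 1a. The functional text attached to that hit describes nsp10 and is a generic database note, not a description of this insert. According to the catalogue, the backbone adds a C-terminal thrombin-cleavable Strep-tag II. The feature table does not annotate this tag separately, but it would allow affinity capture on Strep-Tactin resins followed by proteolytic tag removal.

The design suits inducible expression and purification of nsp8, or studies of its effects in yeast. The total sequence length (5,406 nt) is larger than the sum of the stated backbone and insert sizes, a discrepancy the record does not explain.
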