Features (pLannotate 1.2.2; 13 found; start..end, strand, type, name):
     25..466     +  promoter       GAL1 promoter: S. cerevisiae GAL1; inducible promoter, regulated by Gal4
    472..1074    +  CDS            R1A_SARS2 (fragment): Experimental evidence at protein level: Swiss-Prot protein existence level 1. [Non-structural protein 10]: Plays a pivotal role in viral transcription by stimulating both nsp14 3'-5' exoribonuclease and nsp16 2'-O-methyltransferase activities. Therefore plays an essential role in viral mRNAs cap methylation. From Severe acute respiratory syndrome coronavirus 2 (2019-nCoV) (SARS-CoV-2).
   1145..1317    +  terminator     CYC1 terminator (fragment): S. cerevisiae CYC1; transcription terminator for CYC1
   1353..1529    +  promoter       URA3 promoter (fragment): S. cerevisiae URA3
   1530..2333    +  CDS            URA3: orotidine-5'-phosphate decarboxylase, required for uracil biosynthesis; S. cerevisiae URA3; yeast auxotrophic marker, counterselectable with 5-fluoroorotic acid (5-FOA)
   2416..3398    -  rep_origin     2μ ori: yeast 2μ plasmid origin of replication
   3476..3505    +  terminator     T3Te terminator: phage T3 early transcription terminator
   3527..4114    +  rep_origin     ori: high-copy-number ColE1/pMB1/pBR322/pUC origin of replication
   4126..4153    -  terminator     T7Te terminator: phage T7 early transcription terminator
   4177..4368    -  CDS            rop: Rop protein, which maintains plasmids at low copy number; rop
   4369..5229    -  CDS            AmpR: β-lactamase; bla; confers resistance to ampicillin, carbenicillin, and related antibiotics
   5230..5332    -  promoter       cat promoter: promoter of the E. coli cat gene encoding chloramphenicol acetyltransferase
   5333..5364    -  terminator     tonB terminator: bidirectional E. coli tonB-P14 transcription terminator
>Addgene plasmid #145407 | pGBW-m4046183 | depositor full sequence | sequence record 287584 | Full Sequence
GCGGCCGCTTGCTATATTGAAGTACGGATTAGAAGCCGCCGAGCGGGCGACAGCCCTCCGACGGAAGACT
CTCCTCCGTGCGTCCTCGTCTTCACCGGTCGCGTTCCTGAAACGCAGATGTGCCTCGCGCCGCACTGCTC
CGAACAATAAAGATTCTACAATACTAGCTTTTATGGTTATGAAGAGGAAAAATTGGCAGTAACCTGGCCC
CACAAACCTTCAAATTAACGAATCAAATTAACAACCATAGGATGATAATGCGATTAGTTTTTTAGCCTTA
TTTCTGGGGTAATTAATCAGCGAAGCGATGATTTTTGATCTATTAACAGATATATAAATGGAAAAGCTGC
ATAACCACTTTAACTAATACTTTCAACATTTTCAGTTTGTATTACTTCTTATTCAAATGTCATAAAAGTA
TCAACAAAAAATTGTTAATATACCTCTATACTTTAACGTCAAGGAGAAAAAACTATAATGGCTATCGCCA
GTGAATTTTCCTCATTACCTAGCTATGCAGCTTTCGCTACGGCTCAGGAGGCCTACGAACAAGCTGTAGC
CAACGGCGACTCTGAAGTTGTTCTTAAGAAATTGAAGAAGTCTTTGAATGTCGCGAAATCTGAATTTGAT
AGAGATGCTGCTATGCAACGTAAGCTAGAAAAGATGGCTGACCAAGCAATGACCCAAATGTACAAACAAG
CCAGAAGTGAGGACAAGCGAGCTAAGGTGACTTCCGCTATGCAAACAATGCTGTTCACTATGTTGAGAAA
GTTGGATAACGATGCTCTGAACAATATTATAAACAATGCCAGAGATGGTTGTGTCCCCCTCAACATTATC
CCATTAACCACTGCCGCTAAATTGATGGTTGTTATTCCGGATTATAATACATACAAAAACACTTGCGACG
GTACCACCTTCACATACGCCTCTGCTCTTTGGGAAATCCAACAGGTAGTCGACGCTGACTCCAAGATAGT
TCAATTGAGCGAAATTTCTATGGATAACTCGCCAAACCTAGCTTGGCCATTAATCGTCACTGCGTTGAGA
GCTAATAGTGCGGTTAAGTTGCAACTCGTGCCGAGAGGTTCTTGGAGCCATCCGCAGTTTGAAAAATAAA
CAGGCCCCTTTTCCTTTGTCGATATCATGTAATTAGTTATGTCACGCTTACATTCACGCCCTCCTCCCAC
ATCCGCTCTAACCGAAAAGGAAGGAGTTAGACAACCTGAAGTCTAGGTCCCTATTTATTTTTTTTAATAG
TTATGTTAGTATTAAGAACGTTATTTATATTTCAAATTTTTCTTTTTTTTCTGTACAAAGCGGCCGCCGA
ACCACTAGTGCACTGCAGTACACGGTTTCCTTGAAATTTTTTTGATTCGGTAATCTCCGAACAGAAGGAA
GAACGAAGGAAGGAGCACAGACTTAGATTGGTATATATACGCATATGTAGTGTTGAAGAAACATGAAATT
GCCCAGTATTCTTAACCCAACTGCACAGAACAAAAACGTGCAGGAAACGAAGATAAATCATGTCGAAAGC
TACATATAAGGAACGTGCTGCTACTCATCCTAGTCCTGTTGCTGCCAAGCTATTTAATATCATGCACGAA
AAGCAAACAAACTTGTGTGCTTCATTGGATGTTCGTACCACCAAGGAATTACTGGAGTTAGTTGAAGCAT
TAGGTCCCAAAATTTGTTTACTAAAAACACATGTGGATATCTTGACTGATTTTTCCATGGAGGGCACAGT
TAAGCCGCTAAAGGCATTATCCGCCAAGTACAATTTTTTACTCTTCGAGGACAGAAAATTTGCTGACATT
GGTAATACAGTCAAATTGCAGTACTCTGCGGGTGTATACAGAATAGCAGAATGGGCAGACATTACGAATG
CACACGGTGTGGTGGGCCCAGGTATTGTTAGCGGTTTGAAGCAGGCGGCAGAAGAAGTAACAAAGGAACC
TAGAGGCCTTTTGATGTTAGCAGAATTGTCATGCAAGGGCTCCCTATCTACTGGAGAATATACTAAGGGT
ACTGTTGACATTGCGAAGAGCGACAAAGATTTTGTTATCGGCTTTATTGCTCAAAGAGACATGGGTGGAA
GAGATGAAGGTTACGATTGGTTGATTATGACACCCGGTGTGGGTTTAGATGACAAGGGAGATGCATTGGG
TCAACAGTATAGAACCGTGGATGATGTGGTTTCTACAGGATCTGACATTATTATTGTTGGAAGAGGACTA
TTTGCAAAGGGAAGGGATGCTAAGGTAGAGGGTGAACGTTACAGAAAAGCAGGCTGGGAAGCATATTTGA
GAAGATGCGGCCAGCAAAACTAAAAAACTGTATTATAAGTAAATGCATGTATACTAAACTCACAAATTAG
AGCTTCAATTTAATTATATCAGTTATTACCCGAGTAACGAAGCATCTGTGCTTCATTTTGTAGAACAAAA
ATGCAACGCGAGAGCGCTAATTTTTCAAACAAAGAATCTGAGCTGCATTTTTACAGAACAGAAATGCAAC
GCGAAAGCGCTATTTTACCAACGAAGAATCTGTGCTTCATTTTTGTAAAACAAAAATGCAACGCGAGAGC
GCTAATTTTTCAAACAAAGAATCTGAGCTGCATTTTTACAGAACAGAAATGCAACGCGAGAGCGCTATTT
TACCAACAAAGAATCTATACTTCTTTTTTGTTCTACAAAAATGCATCCCGAGAGCGCTATTTTTCTAACA
AAGCATCTTAGATTACTTTTTTTCTCCTTTGTGCGCTCTATAATGCAGTCTCTTGATAACTTTTTGCACT
GTAGGTCCGTTAAGGTTAGAAGAAGGCTACTTTGGTGTCTATTTTCTCTTCCATAAAAAAAGCCTGACTC
CACTTCCCGCGTTTACTGATTACTAGCGAAGCTGCGGGTGCATTTTTTCAAGATAAAGGCATCCCCGATT
ATATTCTATACCGATGTGGATTGCGCATACTTTGTGAACAGAAAGTGATAGCGTTGATGATTCTTCATTG
GTCAGAAAATTATGAACGGTTTCTTCTATTTTGTCTCTATATACTACGTATAGGAAATGTTTACATTTTC
GTATTGTTTTCGATTCACTCTATGAATAGTTCTTACTACAATTTTTTTGTCTAAAGAGTAATACTAGAGA
TAAACATAAAAAATGTAGAGGTCGAGTTTAGATGCAAGTTCAAGGAGCGAAAGGTGGATGGGTAGGTTAT
ATAGGGATATAGCACAGAGATATATAGCAAAGAGATACTTTTGAGCAATGTTTGTGGAAGCGGTATTCGC
AATATTTTAGTAGCTCGTTACAGTCCGGTGCGTTTTTGGTTTTTTGAAAGTGCGTCATCAGAGCGCTTTT
GGTTTTCAAAAGCGCTCTGAAGTTCCTATACTTTCTAGCTAGAGAATAGGAACTTCCCGAGCGGCCGCGT
GTTACAAGCTTGACTCCAGCGTAACTGGACTGCAATCAACTCACTGGCTCACCTTCACGGGTGGGCCTTT
CTTCGGTAGAAAATCAAAGGATCTTCTTGAGATCCTTTTTTTCTGCGCGTAATCTGCTGCTTGCAAACAA
AAAAACCACCGCTACCAGCGGTGGTTTGTTTGCCGGATCAAGAGCTACCAACTCTTTTTCCGAGGTAACT
GGCTTCAGCAGAGCGCAGATACCAAATACTGTTCTTCTAGTGTAGCCGTAGTTAGGCCACCACTTCAAGA
ACTCTGTAGCACCGCCTACATACCTCGCTCTGCTAATCCTGTTACCAGTGGCTGCTGCCAGTGGCGATAA
GTCGTGTCTTACCGGGTTGGACTCAAGACGATAGTTACCGGATAAGGCGCAGCGGTCGGGCTGAACGGGG
GGTTCGTGCACACAGCCCAGCTTGGAGCGAACGACCTACACCGAACTGAGATACCTACAGCGTGAGCTAT
GAGAAAGCGCCACGCTTCCCGAAGGGAGAAAGGCGGACAGGTATCCGGTAAGCGGCAGGGTCGGAACAGG
AGAGCGCACGAGGGAGCTTCCAGGGGTAAACGCCTGGTATCTTTATAGTCCTGTCGGGTTTCGCCACCTC
TGACTTGAGCATCGATTTTTGTGATGCTCGTCAGGGGGGCGGAGCCTATGGAAAAACGCCAGCAACGCAG
AAAGGCCCACCCGAAGGTGAGCCAGGTGATTACATTTGGGCCCTCATCAGAGGTTTTCACCGTCATCACC
GAAACGCGCGAGGCAGCTGCGGTAAAGCTCATCAGCGTGGTCGTGAAGCGATTCACAGATGTCTGCCTGT
TCATCCGCGTCCAGCTCGTTGAGTTTCTCCAGAAGCGTTAATGTCTGGCTTCTGATAAAGCGGGCCATGT
TAAGGGCGGTTTTTTCCTGTTTGGTCACTTACCAATGCTTAATCAGTGAGGCACCTATCTCAGCGATCTG
TCTATTTCGTTCATCCATAGTTGCCTGACTCCCCGTCGTGTAGATAACTACGATGCGGGAGGGCTTACCA
TCTGGCCCCAGTGCTGCAATGATACCGCGAGACCCACGCTCACCGGCTCCAGATTTATCAGCAATAAACC
AGCCAGCCGGGAGGGCCGAGCGCAGAAGTGATCCTGCAACTTTATCCGCCTCCATCCAGTCTATTAATTG
TTGCCGGGAAGCTAGAGTAAGTAGTTCGCCAGTTAATAGTTTGCGCAACGTTGTTGCCATTGCTACAGGC
ATCGTGGTGTCACGCTCGTCGTTTGGTATGGCTTCATTCAGCTCCGGTTCCCAACGATCAAGGCGAGTTA
CATGATCCCCCATGTTGTGCAAAAAAGCGGTTAGCTCCTTCGGTCCTCCGATCGTTGCCAGAAGTAAGTT
GGCCGCAGTGTTATCACTCATGGTTATGGCAGCACTGCATAATTCTCTTACTGTCATGCCATCCGTGAGA
TGCTTTTCTGTGACTGGTGAGTACTCAACCAAGTCATTCTGAGAATAGTGTATGCGGCGACCGAGTTGCT
CTTGCCCGGCGTCAATACGGGATAATACCGCGCCACATAGCAGAACTTTAAAAGTGCTCATCATTGGAAA
ACGTTCTTCGGGGCGTAAACTCTCAAGGATCTTACCGCTGTTGAGATCCAGTTCGATGTAACCCACTCGT
GCACCCAACTGATCTTCAGCATCTTTTACTTTCACCAGCGTTTCTGGGTGAGCAAAAACAGGAAGGCAAA
ATGCCGCAAAAAAGGGAATAAGGGCGACACGGAAATGTTGAATACTCATTTTAGCTTCCTTAGCTCCTGA
AAATCTCGATAACTCAAAAAATACGCCCGGTAGTGATCTTATTTCATTATGGTGAAAGTTGGAACCTCTT
ACGTGCCGATCAAGTCAAAAGCCTCCGGTCGGAGGCTTTTGACTTTCTGCTATGGAGGTCAGGTATGATT
TAAATGGTCAGTTAGA
